Addgene plasmid #241783: pDS_P(aphII)-dsCsgA-Mfp3-SP
Purpose: pBBR1MCS replicative vector for increasing biofilm attachment
Depositing lab: Marc Güell. Depositing organization: Universitat Pompeu Fabra. Publication: Engineered Marine Biofilms for Ocean Environment Monitoring. Nevot G, Pol Cros M, Toloza L, Campama-Sanz N, Artigues-Lleixa M, Aguilera L, Guell M. ACS Synth Biol. 2025 Jun 22. doi: 10.1021/acssynbio.5c00192. PubMed 40545707.
Backbone
  Vector backbone: pBBR1MCS
  Vector type: Bacterial Expression, Synthetic Biology
Growth in bacteria
  Bacterial resistance: Chloramphenicol, 25 μg/mL
  Growth temperature: 37°C
  Growth strain: DH5alpha
  Copy number: Unknown
Gene/Insert
  Gene/Insert name: dsCsgA-Mfp3-SP
  Species: Dinoroseobacter Shibae
  Mutation: WT
  Cloning method: Gibson Cloning
Terms and licenses: Academic/Nonprofit Terms; Industry Terms: Not Available to Industry
How to cite: pDS_P(aphII)-dsCsgA-Mfp3-SP was a gift from Marc Güell (Addgene plasmid # 241783 ; http://n2t.net/addgene:241783 ; RRID:Addgene_241783)
