[The description below was written by a language model from this plasmid's Addgene catalogue record and pLannotate feature annotations shown in this document.]
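Description:
pDS_P(aphII)-dsCsgA-Mfp3-SP is a 5.7 kb bacterial expression plasmid built on the broad-host-range backbone pBBR1MCS. It is described as a replicative vector for increasing biofilm attachment and was deposited with work on engineered marine biofilms for ocean monitoring. Replication depends on the pBBR1 oriV together with the plasmid-encoded pBBR1 Rep protein, a pairing that allows maintenance in many Gram-negative bacteria besides E. coli. Selection is by chloramphenicol, through a chloramphenicol acetyltransferase gene under its own cat promoter. The short TcR, lacI, M13 ori and second CmR hits in the feature table appear to be backbone remnants, not functional elements.

The insert, assembled by Gibson cloning, is named dsCsgA-Mfp3-SP and is attributed to Dinoroseobacter shibae. The name suggests a fusion of a CsgA curli-type fibre subunit with Mfp3, a mussel foot adhesive protein, plus an element abbreviated SP, but the record defines none of these parts and the automated annotation did not label the coding region. That region presumably lies in the roughly 1 kb unannotated stretch on the reverse strand. Upstream of this stretch are a T7 promoter, a lac operator and a T7 gene 10 ribosome binding site. Downstream are a 7xHis tag, a short fragment matched to the SET1 solubility tag and a T7 terminator, which looks like a cassette carried over from a pET-type vector. The P(aphII) promoter named in the title is not annotated as such. The Tn5-derived fragment scored as tnpA just upstream of the T7 promoter may correspond to it, since aphII originates from Tn5, but the record does not confirm this. The intended use is to express an adhesive fibre fusion that strengthens surface attachment of engineered biofilm-forming bacteria.
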