Features (pLannotate 1.2.2; 17 found; start..end, strand, type, name):
    571..1233    +  CDS            pBBR1 Rep: replication protein for the broad-host-range plasmid pBBR1 from Bordetella bronchiseptica
   1294..1363    +  CDS            TcR (fragment): tetracycline efflux protein; tet; confers resistance to tetracycline
   1693..1724    -  CDS            CmR (fragment): chloramphenicol acetyltransferase confers resistance to chloramphenicol
   1724..1777    +  rep_origin     M13 ori (fragment): M13 bacteriophage origin of replication; arrow indicates direction of (+) strand synthesis
   1800..1847    -  terminator     T7 terminator: transcription terminator for bacteriophage T7 RNA polymerase
   1855..1904    -  CDS            SET1 (fragment): solubility-enhancement tag derived from T7 phage gene 10B
   1920..1940    -  CDS            7xHis: 6xHis affinity tag
   2930..2952    -  RBS            RBS: efficient ribosome binding site from bacteriophage T7 gene 10 (Olins and Rangwala, 1989)
   2967..2991    -  protein_bind   lac operator: The lac repressor binds to the lac operator to inhibit transcription in E. coli. This inhibition can be relieved by adding lactose or isopropyl-β-D-thiogalactopyranoside (IPTG). lac repressor encoded by lacI
   2992..3010    -  promoter       T7 promoter: promoter for bacteriophage T7 RNA polymerase
   3071..3181    -  CDS            tnpA (fragment): TN5P_ECOLX - Also known as tnp. Experimental evidence at protein level: Swiss-Prot protein existence level 1. Mediates transposition of transposon Tn5 by a 'cut and paste' mechanism. First, the monomeric transposase binds the 19 bp inverted DNA repeats flanking the transposon. Then, dimerization of the DNA- bound transposase creates a synaptic DNA complex. After nicking of the first DNA strand, excision of the transposon proceeds through a series of intermediates. The transposase then mediates the insertion of the transposon at a new site by strand transfer. The activity of the wild- type tran
   3192..3213    -  protein_bind   CAP binding site: CAP binding activates transcription in the presence of cAMP. E. coli catabolite activator protein
   3226..3318    -  CDS            lacI (fragment): lac repressor; lacI; The lac repressor binds to the lac operator to inhibit transcription in E. coli. This inhibition can be relieved by adding lactose or isopropyl-β-D-thiogalactopyranoside (IPTG).
   3329..3959    -  CDS            CmR (fragment): chloramphenicol acetyltransferase; cat; confers resistance to chloramphenicol
   3960..4062    -  promoter       cat promoter: promoter of the E. coli cat gene encoding chloramphenicol acetyltransferase
   4202..4354    -  CDS            tnpA (fragment): TN5P_ECOLX - Also known as tnp. Experimental evidence at protein level: Swiss-Prot protein existence level 1. Mediates transposition of transposon Tn5 by a 'cut and paste' mechanism. First, the monomeric transposase binds the 19 bp inverted DNA repeats flanking the transposon. Then, dimerization of the DNA- bound transposase creates a synaptic DNA complex. After nicking of the first DNA strand, excision of the transposon proceeds through a series of intermediates. The transposase then mediates the insertion of the transposon at a new site by strand transfer. The activity of the wild- type tran
   5518..570     +  rep_origin     pBBR1 oriV (across the origin): replication origin of the broad-host-range plasmid pBBR1 from Bordetella bronchiseptica; requires the pBBR1 Rep protein for replication
>Addgene plasmid #241783 | pDS_P(aphII)-dsCsgA-Mfp3-SP | addgene full sequence | sequence record 488566 | Addgene NGS Result
CCGGCCTGCGGCCTGCGCGCTTCGCTTGCCGGTTGGACACCAAGTGGAAGGCGGGTCAAGGCTCGCGCAG
CGACCGCGCAGCGGCTTGGCCTTGACGCGCCTGGAACGACCCAAGCCTATGCGAGTGGGGGCAGTCGAAG
GGCGAAGCCCGCCCGCCTGCCCCCCGAGCCTCACGGCGGCGAGTGCGGGGGTTCCAAGGGGGCAGCGCCA
CCTTGGGCAAGGCCGAAGGCCGCGCAGTCGATCAACAAGCCCCGGAGGGGCCACTTTTTGCCGGAGGGGG
AGCCGCGCCGAAGGCGTGGGGGAACCCCGCAGGGGTGCCCTTCTTTGGGCACCAAAGAACTAGATATAGG
GCGAAATGCGAAAGACTTAAAAATCAACAACTTAAAAAAGGGGGGTACGCAACAGCTCATTGCGGCACCC
CCCGCAATAGCTCATTGCGTAGGTTAAAGAAAATCTGTAATTGACTGCCACTTTTACGCAACGCATAATT
GTTGTCGCGCTGCCGAAAAGTTGCAGCTGATTGCGCATGGTGCCGCAACCGTGCGGCACCCCTACCGCAT
GGAGATAAGCATGGCCACGCAGTCCAGAGAAATCGGCATTCAAGCCAAGAACAAGCCCGGTCACTGGGTG
CAAACGGAACGCAAAGCGCATGAGGCGTGGGCCGGGCTTATTGCGAGGAAACCCACGGCGGCAATGCTGC
TGCATCACCTCGTGGCGCAGATGGGCCACCAGAACGCCGTGGTGGTCAGCCAGAAGACACTTTCCAAGCT
CATCGGACGTTCTTTGCGGACGGTCCAATACGCAGTCAAGGACTTGGTGGCCGAGCGCTGGATCTCCGTC
GTGAAGCTCAACGGCCCCGGCACCGTGTCGGCCTACGTGGTCAATGACCGCGTGGCGTGGGGCCAGCCCC
GCGACCAGTTGCGCCTGTCGGTGTTCAGTGCCGCCGTGGTGGTTGATCACGACGACCAGGACGAATCGCT
GTTGGGGCATGGCGACCTGCGCCGCATCCCGACCCTGTATCCGGGCGAGCAGCAACTACCGACCGGCCCC
GGCGAGGAGCCGCCCAGCCAGCCCGGCATTCCGGGCATGGAACCAGACCTGCCAGCCTTGATCGAAACGG
AGGAATGGGAACGGCGCGGGCAGCAGCGCCTGCCGATGCCCGATGAGCCGTGTTTTCTGGACGATGGCGA
GCCGTTGGAGCCGCCGACACGGGTCACGCTGCCGCGCCGGTAGCACTTGGGTTGCGCAGCAACCCGTAAG
TGCGCTGTTCCAGACTATCGGCTGTAGCCGCCTCGCCGCCCTATACCTTGTCTGCCTCCCCGCGTTGCGT
CGCGGTGCATGGAGCCGGGCCACCTCGACCTGAATGGAAGCCGGCGGCACCTCGCTAACGGATTCACCGT
TTTTATCAGGCTCTGGGAGGCAGAATAAATGATCATATCGTCAATTATTACCTCCACGGGGAGAGCCTGA
GCAAACTGGCCTCAGGCATTTGAGAAGCACACGGTCACACTGCTTCCGGTAGTCAATAAACCGGTAAACC
AGCAATAGACATAAGCGGCTATTTAACGACCCTGCCCTGAACCGACGACCGGGTCGAATTTGCTTTCGAA
TTTCTGCCATTCATCCGCTTATTATCACTTATTCAGGCGTAGCAACCAGGCGTTTAAGGGCACCAATAAC
TGCCTTAAAAAAATTACGCCCCGCCCTGCCACTCATCGCAGTACGGCCTATTGGTTAAAAAATGAGCTGA
TTTAACAAAAATTTAACGCGAATTTTACGGATATAGTTCCTCCTTTCAGCAAAAAACCCCTCAAGACCCG
TTTAGAGGCCCCAAGGGGTTATGCTAGTTATTGCTCAGCGGTGGCAGCAGCCAACTCAGCTTCCTTTCGG
GCTTTGTTAGCAGCCGGATCTCACTATTAATGGTGATGGTGATGGTGATGATACCCGTTCCAGCCCTTGT
TCCAGCCATACCGGTAGCCGTTATAGCCATACGGCCAGTTATACCCGTCGTAGCCACTGCCACCGCCACC
GCTACCGCCACCGCCCCAGGGCACCTCCTTGCCGGCCCAGTCGAAAAATCCGCCGGTCTGCGCGGCGGTG
ACGCCGTCCATGACCCGCACGAGGTTGGCCGCGGCCTCCGCGGGTGCCACGGCGGGGTGTCGTCCGAGGT
ATTTCGCGGTGAACGGCGTGGCGACCGTGCCGGGATGCAGAGCAATGACGGCCGCCTGCTTGTGGGTGCG
GGAAATCTCGATCGCCGCCGTATGGACGATCTGGTTCACCGCAGCCTTGGCGGCCCGGTAACTGTACCAA
CCGCCGAGCCGGTTGTCGCCGATCGAACCGACCCGCGCCGACAGCACGGCGAATACGCAGGGGGTATCCT
TGGGCAACAGCCGCTGCGCGTGCCGAAGCACCAGTGCCGGCCCCATCGCATTCAGGGCGAACTGATCCAG
GAGACCCTGCGGCGAGAGGTCGCGCAGGGACTTTTCCGGTGCCGCCCCGCCGATCTCGAGCGCGCCGGTG
GCGACCACGACCCGCGCGAAAGGACCCTCCAGACGGCTCAGATGGGCGTTGACCGAGTCCTCGTCCGTGA
TGTCGAACCCGTCGACGCTCCGCGACAGGCCCTTGATTTCGTGTGTTTTTGTTAGCTCCGCAACCAGCGC
GGCACCAATGCCGCCGGAACTGCCGAGCACGAGGGCGCGAGGGGCCATGGCTTCTCTCCTTCACAGGAGG
GTGACACTTAGGTCGCAGCGGCAATCTGCCGAGGCTTTTTATTAACCTTTTCGCGGTAGCGTTTTTGCAA
GGCTGAGGGAGGCGACATAGAGTGAGTTTGACCTATGACCAGACTGCTATTGGCCGCGCTTTTGACCGCG
CTGCTCGGGGGCCCGGCCTCCGCGATTGAACTGCACCTGCTGCGGAGCTCATATGTATATCTCCTTCTTA
AAGTTAAACAAAATTATTTCTAGAGGGGAATTGTTATCCGCTCACAATTCCCCTATAGTGAGTCGTATTA
ATTTCGCGGGATCGAGATCAATTCCGCGAGCGAAACGATCCTCATCCTGTCTCTTGATCAGATCTTGATC
CCCTGCGCCATCAGATCCTTGGCGGCAAGAAAGCCATCCAGTTTACTTTGCAGGGCTTCCCAACCTTACC
AGAGGGCGCCCCAGCTGGCAATTCCGGGCCTGGGGTGCCTAATGAGTGAGCTAACTCACATTAATTGCGT
TGCGCTCACTGCCCGCTTTCCAGTCGGGAAACCTGTCGTGCCAGCTGCATTAATGAATCGGCCAACGCGC
GGGGAGAGGCGGTTTGCGTATTGGGCGCATGCATAAAAACTGTTGTAATTCATTAAGCATTCTGCCGACA
TGGAAGCCATCACAAACGGCATGATGAACCTGAATCGCCAGCGGCATCAGCACCTTGTCGCCTTGCGTAT
AATATTTGCCCATGGTGAAAACGGGGGCGAAGAAGTTGTCCATATTGGCCACGTTTAAATCAAAACTGGT
GAAACTCACCCAGGGATTGGCTGAGACGAAAAACATATTCTCAATAAACCCTTTAGGGAAATAGGCCAGG
TTTTCACCGTAACACGCCACATCTTGCGAATATATGTGTAGAAACTGCCGGAAATCGTCGTGGTATTCAC
TCCAGAGCGATGAAAACGTTTCAGTTTGCTCATGGAAAACGGTGTAACAAGGGTGAACACTATCCCATAT
CACCAGCTCACCGTCTTTCATTGCCATACGGAATTCCGGATGAGCATTCATCAGGCGGGCAAGAATGTGA
ATAAAGGCCGGATAAAACTTGTGCTTATTTTTCTTTACGGTCTTTAAAAAGGCCGTAATATCCAGCTGAA
CGGTCTGGTTATAGGTACATTGAGCAACTGACTGAAATGCCTCAAAATGTTCTTTACGATGCCATTGGGA
TATATCAACGGTGGTATATCCAGTGATTTTTTTCTCCATTTTAGCTTCCTTAGCTCCTGAAAATCTCGAT
AACTCAAAAAATACGCCCGGTAGTGATCTTATTTCATTATGGTGAAAGTTGGAACCTCTTACGTGCCGAT
CAACGTCTCATTTTCGCCAAAAGTTGGCTCAGGGCTTCCCGGTATCAACAGGGACACCAGGATTTATTTA
TTCTGCGAAGTGATCTTCCGTCACAGGTATTTATTCGAAGACGAAAGGGCCTCGTGATACGCCTATTTTT
ATAGGTTAATGATCGCCATGTAAGCCCACTGCAAGCTACCTGCTTTCTCTTTGCGCTTGCGTTTTCCCTT
GTCCAGATAGCCCAGTAGCTGACATTCATCCCAGGTGGCACTTTTCGGGGAAATGTGCGCGCCCGCGTTC
CTGCTGGCGCTGGGCCTGTTTCTGGCGCTGGACTTCCCGCTGTTCCGTCAGCAGCTTTTCGCCCACGGCC
TTGATGATCGCGGCGGCCTTGGCCTGCATATCCCGATTCAACGGCCCCAGGGCGTCCAGAACGGGCTTCA
GGCGCTCCCGAAGGTCTCGGGCCGTCTCTTGGGCTTGATCGGCCTTCTTGCGCATCTCACGCGCTCCTGC
GGCGGCCTGTAGGGCAGGCTCATACCCCTGCCGAACCGCTTTTGTCAGCCGGTCGGCCACGGCTTCCGGC
GTCTCAACGCGCTTTGAGATTCCCAGCTTTTCGGCCAATCCCTGCGGTGCATAGGCGCGTGGCTCGACCG
CTTGCGGGCTGATGGTGACGTGGCCCACTGGTGGCCGCTCCAGGGCCTCGTAGAACGCCTGAATGCGCGT
GTGACGTGCCTTGCTGCCCTCGATGCCCCGTTGCAGCCCTAGATCGGCCACAGCGGCCGCAAACGTGGTC
TGGTCGCGGGTCATCTGCGCTTTGTTGCCGATGAACTCCTTGGCCGACAGCCTGCCGTCCTGCGTCAGCG
GCACCACGAACGCGGTCATGTGCGGGCTGGTTTCGTCACGGTGGATGCTGGCCGTCACGATGCGATCCGC
CCCGTACTTGTCCGCCAGCCACTTGTGCGCCTTCTCGAAGAACGCCGCCTGCTGTTCTTGGCTGGCCGAC
TTCCACCATTCCGGGCTGGCCGTCATGACGTACTCGACCGCCAACACAGCGTCCTTGCGCCGCTTCTCTG
GCAGCAACTCGCGCAGTCGGCCCATCGCTTCATCGGTGCTGCTGGCCGCCCAGTGCTCGTTCTCTGGCGT
CCTGCTGGCGTCAGCGTTGGGCGTCTCGCGCTCGCGGTAGGCGTGCTTGAGACTGGCCGCCACGTTGCCC
ATTTTCGCCAGCTTCTTGCATCGCATGATCGCGTATGCCGCCATGCCTGCCCCTCCCTTTTGGTGTCCAA
CCGGCTCGACGGGGGCAGCGCAAGGCGGTGCCTCCGGCGGGCCACTCAATGCTTGAGTATACTCACTAGA
CTTTGCTTCGCAAAGTCGTGACCGCCTACGGCGGCTGCGGCGCCCTACGGGCTTGCTCTCCGGGCTTCGC
CCTGCGCGGTCGCTGCGCTCCCTTGCCAGCCCGTGGATATGTGGACGATGGCCGCGAGCGGCCACCGGCT
GGCTCGCTTCGCTCGGCCCGTGGACAACCCTGCTGGACAAGCTGATGGACAGGCTGCGCCTGCCCACGAG
CTTGACCACAGGGATTGCCCACCGGCTACCCAGCCTTCGACCACATACCCACCGGCTCCAACTGCGCGGC
CTGCGGCCTTGCCCCATCAATTTTTTTAATTTTCTCTGGGGAAAAGCCT
